>Addgene plasmid #11341 | pAct::Raf | addgene partial sequence | sequence record 18167 | 11341 with Gal4 AD
ATCCCACCAAACCCAAAAAAAGAGATCCTAGAACTAGTGGATCCTATGGAATATTATACCTCGAAGGAGG
TAGCAGAATGGTTGAAAAGTATCGGATTGGAGAAGTATATCGAACAATTTTCACAAAATAACATTGAAGG
ACGACACCTAAATCATTTAACCTTGCCTTTACTGAAAGACCTAGGCATTGAAAACACCGCCAAAGGCAAA
CAATTTTTAAAACAAAGAGACTATTTACGAGAGTTTCCACGTCCATGTATACTGAGGTTTATTGCCTGTA
ACGGGCAAACTCGAGCAGTTCAATCACGAGGAGATTACCAGAAAACACTCGCTATTGCTTTGAAAAAGTT
TAGCCTTGAAGATGCTTCAAAATTCATTGTATGCGTTTCACAGAGTAGTCGAATTAAGCTGATTACTGAG
GAAGAATTTAAACAAATTTGTTTTAATTCATCTTCACCGGAACGCGACAGGTTAATTATTGTGCCAAAAG
AAAAGCCTTGTCCATCGTTTGAAGACCTCCGCCGTTCTTGGGAGATTGAATTGGCTCAACCGGCAGCATT
ATCATCACAGTCCTCCCTTTCTCCTAAACTTTCCTCTGTTCTTCCCACGAGCACTCAGAAACGAAGTGTC
CGCTCAAATAATGCGAAACCATTTGAATCCTACCAGCGACCTCCTAGCGAGCTTATTAATTCTAGAATTT
CCGATTTTTTCCCCGATCATCAACCAAAGCTACTGGAAAAAACAATATCAAACTCTCTTCGTAGAAACCT
TAGCATACGTACGTCTCAAGGGCACAATCTTGGTAATTTTGGTCAAGAAATTTTGCCAAGAAGCTCTCGG
CGGGCTCGCCCTTCCGAATTGGTTTGTCCTCTTTCCTCTCTGAGGATTTCTGTTGCTGAAGATGTTAACC
GACTTCCTAGG
