[The description below was written by a language model from this plasmid's Addgene catalogue record.]
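Description:
pAct::Raf, also referred to as pGADGH-byr2, is a yeast two-hybrid activation-domain ("prey") plasmid built on the pGADGH backbone. pGADGH is a derivative of the original pGAD activation-domain vector in which the multiple cloning site was replaced with the SpeI–KpnI polylinker fragment from pBluescript SK(-). The plasmid is a shuttle vector: it is maintained at high copy in E. coli under ampicillin selection, and it carries the LEU2 auxotrophic marker for selection in leucine-requiring yeast hosts. The record does not state the yeast or bacterial replication origins, and no feature table is provided.

The insert is a cDNA of the Schizosaccharomyces pombe byr2 gene, a protein kinase that the depositor describes as a Raf oncogene homolog; despite the plasmid's name, the recorded insert is this fission yeast gene rather than a mammalian Raf. It was cloned by restriction enzyme methods downstream of, and in frame with, the GAL4 transcriptional activation domain (amino acids 768–881), so the activation domain sits at the N terminus of the fusion. Expression is driven by the yeast ADH1 promoter.

In a two-hybrid assay this fusion is co-expressed with a partner protein fused to a DNA-binding domain. Physical interaction between the two brings the GAL4 activation domain to a reporter gene promoter and switches on transcription. The construct comes from work examining complex formation between RAS and RAF and other protein kinases, and it is suited to testing or screening for proteins that bind Byr2.
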