Addgene plasmid #11341: pAct::Raf
Depositing lab: Michael Wigler. Depositing organization: University of Alabama at Tuscaloosa. Publication: Complex formation between RAS and RAF and other protein kinases. Van Aelst L, Barr M, Marcus S, Polverino A, Wigler M. Proc Natl Acad Sci U S A. 1993 Jul 1. 90(13):6213-7. 10.1073/pnas.90.13.6213 PubMed 8327501.
Backbone
  Vector backbone: pGADGH
  Vector type: Yeast Expression
  Selectable markers: LEU2
Growth in bacteria
  Bacterial resistance: Ampicillin, 100 μg/mL
  Growth temperature: 37°C
  Growth strain: DH5alpha
  Copy number: High Copy
Gene/Insert
  Gene/Insert name: byr-2 (alt names: byr2; Raf homolog)
  Species: S. pombe (fission yeast)
  GenBank ID: M74293
  Entrez Gene: byr2
  Tag / fusion protein: Gal4 activation domain (N terminal on backbone)
  Cloning method: Restriction Enzyme
  Sequencing primers: 5′ Gal4 AD
Terms and licenses: Academic/Nonprofit Terms; Industry Terms: Not Available to Industry
Depositor comments: cDNA of fission yeast S. pombe byr-2 gene (Raf oncogene homolog) cloned into the yeast two-hybrid activation-domain vector (also called, pGADGH-byr2, Van Aelst et al., 1993, PNAS, 90(13):6213-7). pGADGH is a derivative of pGAD, which was described by Stanley Fields in PNAS Vol 88, p. 9578-9582. pGADGH contains the ADH1 promoter expressing GAL4 transcriptional activiation domain (aa768-881). The multiple cloning site of pGAD1 is replaced with the SpeI-KpnI fragment of the multiple cloning site of plasmid pBluescript SK (-).
How to cite: pAct::Raf was a gift from Michael Wigler (Addgene plasmid # 11341 ; http://n2t.net/addgene:11341 ; RRID:Addgene_11341)
